Addgene plasmid #104524: LI F-G Tet
Purpose: LI resistance gene module
Depositing lab: Thomas Lahaye. Depositing organization: Eberhard Karls Universitaet Tuebingen. Publication: A modular toolbox for Golden-Gate-based plasmid assembly streamlines generation of Ralstonia solanacearum species complex knockout strains and multi-cassette complementation constructs. Wu D, Schandry N, Lahaye T. Mol Plant Pathol. 2017 Oct 27. doi: 10.1111/mpp.12632. PubMed 29077245.
Backbone
  Vector backbone: pUC57
  Backbone manufacturer: Parniske lab
  Backbone size w/o insert (bp): 2458
  Vector type: Cloning vector
  Selectable markers: Tetracycline
Growth in bacteria
  Bacterial resistance: Gentamicin, 10 μg/mL
  Growth temperature: 37°C
  Growth strain: DH5alpha
  Copy number: High Copy
Gene/Insert
  Gene/Insert name: Tetracycline resistance gene
  Insert size (bp): 1956
  Cloning method: Restriction Enzyme; 5′ cloning site BsaI (destroyed during cloning); 3′ cloning site BsaI (destroyed during cloning)
  Sequencing primers: 5′ GGGTTTTCCCAGTCACGACGT; 3′ GAGCGGATAACAATTTCACACAGG
Terms and licenses: Academic/Nonprofit Terms; Industry Terms: Not Available to Industry
How to cite: LI F-G Tet was a gift from Thomas Lahaye (Addgene plasmid # 104524 ; http://n2t.net/addgene:104524 ; RRID:Addgene_104524)
