[The description below was written by a language model from this plasmid's Addgene catalogue record and pLannotate feature annotations shown in this document.]
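Description:
LI F-G Tet is a level I (LI) module plasmid from a Golden Gate-based modular cloning toolbox developed for building knockout and multi-cassette complementation constructs for strains of the Ralstonia solanacearum species complex. It is a small cloning vector of about 4.4 kb built on a pUC57-derived backbone and is maintained in E. coli at high copy through a ColE1/pUC-type origin. Unlike standard pUC57, the backbone is selected with gentamicin: the feature table shows an aacC1 gentamicin acetyltransferase gene driven by a class 1 integron Pc promoter. Remnants of the parental vectors are also annotated, including short rop, bom and lacI fragments, the lac promoter/operator with its CAP binding site, and a residual lacZα fragment spanning the sequence origin. These remnants flank the cloning position.

The payload is a tetracycline resistance cassette of roughly 2 kb. It consists of tetA, which encodes the tetracycline efflux protein, and the divergently oriented tetR gene, which encodes its repressor. In this arrangement tetR normally keeps the efflux pump off until tetracycline is present. The cassette was inserted through BsaI sites that were destroyed during cloning. The "F-G" in the name presumably refers to the fusion-site position the module occupies in the assembly scheme, although the record does not define these overhangs or state which enzyme releases the module at the next level. The plasmid serves as a donor part: it supplies a tetracycline marker that can be combined with other level I modules into higher-order constructs, with the gentamicin backbone marker allowing counter-selection against the donor plasmid.
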