Features (pLannotate 1.2.2; 12 found; start..end, strand, type, name):
     78..1277    -  CDS            TcR: tetracycline efflux protein; tetA; confers resistance to tetracycline
   1383..2033    +  CDS            TetR: tetracycline resistance regulatory protein; tetR
   2119..2135    -  protein_bind   lac operator: The lac repressor binds to the lac operator to inhibit transcription in E. coli. This inhibition can be relieved by adding lactose or isopropyl-β-D-thiogalactopyranoside (IPTG). lac repressor encoded by lacI
   2143..2173    -  promoter       lac promoter: promoter for the E. coli lac operon
   2188..2209    -  protein_bind   CAP binding site: CAP binding activates transcription in the presence of cAMP. E. coli catabolite activator protein
   2222..2314    -  CDS            lacI (fragment): lac repressor; lacI; The lac repressor binds to the lac operator to inhibit transcription in E. coli. This inhibition can be relieved by adding lactose or isopropyl-β-D-thiogalactopyranoside (IPTG).
   2497..3085    -  rep_origin     ori: high-copy-number ColE1/pMB1/pBR322/pUC origin of replication
   3200..3228    +  promoter       Pc promoter: intI1 (promoter lies within the coding sequence); class 1 integron promoter
   3417..3950    +  CDS            GmR: gentamycin acetyltransferase; aacC1; confers resistance to gentamycin
   4064..4099    +  CDS            rop (fragment): Rop protein, which maintains plasmids at low copy number; rop
   4201..4300    +  misc_feature   bom (fragment): basis of mobility region from pBR322
   4306..21      -  CDS            lacZα (fragment) (across the origin): LacZα fragment of β-galactosidase; lacZ fragment
>Addgene plasmid #104524 | LI F-G Tet | addgene full sequence | sequence record 201162 | Addgene NGS Result
GTAAAACGACGGCCAGTGAATTCGAGCTCGGTACCTCGCGAATGCATCTAGATATCGGATCCCATTGGTC
TCTGACATCAGCGATCGGCTCGTTGCCCTGCGCCGCTCCAAAGCCCGCGACGCAGCGCCGGCAGGCAGAG
CAAGTAGAGGGCAGCGCCTGCAATCCATGCCCACCCGTTCCACGTTGTTATAGAAGCCGCATAGATCGCC
GTGAAGAGGAGGGGTCCGACGATCGAGGTCAGGCTGGTGAGCGCCGCCAGTGAGCCTTGCAGCTGCCCCT
GACGTTCCTCATCCACCTGCCTGGACAACATTGCTTGCAGCGCCGGCATTCCGATGCCACCCGAAGCAAG
CAGGACCATGATCGGGAACGCCATCCATCCCCGTGTCGCGAAGGCAAGCAGGATGTAGCCTGTGCCGTCG
GCAATCATTCCGAGCATGAGTGCCCGCCTTTCGCCGAGCCGGGCGGCTACAGGGCCGGTGATCATTGCCT
GGGCGAGTGAATGCAGAATGCCAAATGCGGCAAGCGAAATGCCGATCGTGGTCGCGTCCCAGTGAAAGCG
ATCCTCGCCGAAAATGACCCAAAGCGCGGCCGGCACCTGTCCGACAAGTTGCATGATGAAGAAGACCGCC
ATCAGGGCGGCGACGACGGTCATGCCCCGGGCCCACCGGAACGAAGCGAGCGGGTTGAGAGCCTCCCGGC
GTAACGGCCGGCGTTCGCCTTTGTGCGACTCCGGCAAAAGGAAACAGCCCGTCAGGAAATTGAGGCCGTT
CAAGGCTGCCGCGGCGAAGAACGGAGCGTGGGGGGAGAAACCGCCCATCAGCCCACCGAGCACAGGTCCC
GCGACCATCCCGAACCCGAAACAGGCGCTCATGAAGCCGAAGTGCCGCGCGCGCTCATCGCCATCAGTGA
TATCGGCAATATAAGCGCCGGCTACCGCCCCAGTCGCCCCGGTGATGCCGGCCACGATCCGCCCGATATA
GAGAACCCAAAGGAAAGGCGCTGTCGCCATGATGGCGTAGTCGACAGTGGCGCCGGCCAGCGAGACGAGC
AAGATTGGCCGCCGCCCGAAACGATCCGACAGCGCGCCCAGCACAGGTGCGCAGGCAAATTGCACCAACG
CATACAGCGCCAGCAGAATGCCATAGTGGGCGGTGACGTCGTTCGAGTGAACCAGATCGCGCAGGAGGCC
CGGCAGCACCGGCATAATCAGGCCGATGCCGACAGCGTCGAGCGCGACAGTGCTCAGAATTACGATCAGG
GGTATGTTGGGTTTCACGTCTGGCCTCCGGACCAGCCTCCGCTGGTCCGATTGAACGCGCGGATTCTTTA
TCACTGATAAGTTGGTGGACATACTATGTTTATCAGTGATAAAGTGTCAAGCATGACAAAGTTGCAGCCG
AATACAGTGATCCGTGCCGCCCTGGACCTGTTGAACGAGGTCGGCGTAGACGGTCTGACGACACGCAAAC
TGGCGGAACGGTTGGGGGTTCAGCAGCCGGCGCTTTACTGGCACTTCAGGAACAAGCGGGCGCTGCTCGA
CGCACTGGCCGAAGCCATGCTGGCGGAGAATCATACGCATTCGGTGCCGAGAGCCGACGACGACTGGCGC
TCATTTCTGATCGGGAATGCCCGCAGCTTCAGGCAGGCGCTGCTCGCCTACCGCGATGGCGCGCGCATCC
ATGCCGGCACGCGACCGGGCGCACCGCAGATGGAAACGGCCGACGCGCAGCTTCGCTTCCTCTGCGAGGC
GGGTTTTTCGGCCGGGGACGCCGTCAATGCGCTGATGACAATCAGCTACTTCACTGTTGGGGCCGTGCTT
GAGGAGCAGGCCGGCGACAGCGATGCCGGCGAGCGCGGCGGCACCGTTGAACAGGCTCCGCTCTCGCCGC
TGTTGCGGGCCGCGATAGACGCCTTCGACGAAGCCGGTCCGGACGCAGCGTTCGAGCAGGGACTCGCGGT
GATTGTCGATGGATTGGCGAAAAGGAGGCTCGTTGTCAGGAACGTTGAAGGACCGAGAAAGGGTGACGAT
TGACTCAGGAGACCATTGGGCCCGTCGACTGCAGAGGCCTGCATGCAAGCTTGGCGTAATCATGGTCATA
GCTGTTTCCTGTGTGAAATTGTTATCCGCTCACAATTCCACACAACATACGAGCCGGAAGCATAAAGTGT
AAAGCCTGGGGTGCCTAATGAGTGAGCTAACTCACATTAATTGCGTTGCGCTCACTGCCCGCTTTCCAGT
CGGGAAACCTGTCGTGCCAGCTGCATTAATGAATCGGCCAACGCGCGGGGAGAGGCGGTTTGCGTATTGG
GCGCTCTTCCGCTTCCTCGCTCACTGACTCGCTGCGCTCGGTCGTTCGGCTGCGGCGAGCGGTATCAGCT
CACTCAAAGGCGGTAATACGGTTATCCACAGAATCAGGGGATAACGCAGGAAAGAACATGTGAGCAAAAG
GCCAGCAAAAGGCCAGGAACCGTAAAAAGGCCGCGTTGCTGGCGTTTTTCCATAGGCTCCGCCCCCCTGA
CGAGCATCACAAAAATCGACGCTCAAGTCAGAGGTGGCGAAACCCGACAGGACTATAAAGATACCAGGCG
TTTCCCCCTGGAAGCTCCCTCGTGCGCTCTCCTGTTCCGACCCTGCCGCTTACCGGATACCTGTCCGCCT
TTCTCCCTTCGGGAAGCGTGGCGCTTTCTCATAGCTCACGCTGTAGGTATCTCAGTTCGGTGTAGGTCGT
TCGCTCCAAGCTGGGCTGTGTGCACGAACCCCCCGTTCAGCCCGACCGCTGCGCCTTATCCGGTAACTAT
CGTCTTGAGTCCAACCCGGTAAGACACGACTTATCGCCACTGGCAGCAGCCACTGGTAACAGGATTAGCA
GAGCGAGGTATGTAGGCGGTGCTACAGAGTTCTTGAAGTGGTGGCCTAACTACGGCTACACTAGAAGAAC
AGTATTTGGTATCTGCGCTCTGCTGAAGCCAGTTACCTTCGGAAAAAGAGTTGGTAGCTCTTGATCCGGC
AAACAAACCACCGCTGGTAGCGGTGGTTTTTTTGTTTGCAAGCAGCAGATTACGCGCAGAAAAAAAGGAT
CTCAAGAAGATCCTTTGATCTTTTCTACGGGGTCTGACGCTCAGTGGAACGAAAACTCACGTTAAGGGAT
TTTGGTCATGAGGCGCACACCGTGGAAACGGATGAAGGCACGAACCCAGTTGACATAAGCCTGTTCGGTT
CGTAAACTGTAATGCAAGTAGCGTATGCGCTCACGCAACTGGTCCAGAACCTTGACCGAACGCAGCGGTG
GTAACGGCGCAGTGGCGGTTTTCATGGCTTGTTATGACTGTTTTTTTGTACAGTCTATGCCTCGGGCATC
CAAGCAGCAAGCGCGTTACGCCGTGGGTCGATGTTTGATGTTATGGAGCAGCAACGATGTTACGCAGCAG
CAACGATGTTACGCAGCAGGGCAGTCGCCCTAAAACAAAGTTAGGTGGCTCAAGTATGGGCATCATTCGC
ACATGTAGGCTCGGCCCTGACCAAGTCAAATCCATGCGGGCTGCTCTTGATCTTTTCGGTCGTGAGTTCG
GCGACGTAGCCACCTACTCCCAACATCAGCCGGACTCCGATTACCTCGGGAACTTGCTCCGTAGTAAGAC
ATTCATCGCGCTTGCTGCCTTCGACCAAGAAGCGGTTGTTGGCGCTCTCGCGGCTTACGTTCTGCCCAAG
TTTGAGCAGCCGCGTAGTGAGATCTATATCTATGATCTCGCAGTCTCCGGAGAGCACCGGAGGCAGGGCA
TTGCCACCGCGCTCATCAATCTCCTCAAGCATGAGGCCAACGCGCTTGGTGCTTATGTGATCTACGTGCA
AGCAGATTACGGTGACGATCCCGCAGTGGCTCTCTATACAAAGTTGGGCATACGGGAAGAAGTGATGCAC
TTTGATATCGACCCAAGTACCGCCACCTAACAATTCGTTCAAGCCGAGATCGGCTTCCCGGCCGCGGAGT
TGTTCGGTAAATTGTCACAACGCCGCTCATGACATTAACCTATAAAAATAGGCGTATCACGAGGCCCTTT
TGTCTCGCGCGTTTCGGTGATGACGGTGAAAACCTCTGACACATGCAGCTCCCGGAGAAGGTCACAGCTT
GTCTGTAAGCGGATGCCGGGAGCAGACAAGCCCGTCAGGGCGCGTCAGCGGGTGTTGGCGGGTGTCGGGG
CTGGCTTAACTATGCGGCATCAGAGCAGATTGTACTGAGAGTGCACCATATGCGGTGTGAAATACCGCAC
AGATGCGTAAGGAGAAAATACCGCATCAGGCGCCATTCGCCATTCAGGCTGCGCAACTGTTGGGAAGGGC
GATCGGTGCGGGCCTCTTCGCTATTACGCCAGCTGGCGAAAGGGGGATGTGCTGCAAGGCGATTAAGTTG
GGTAACGCCAGGGTTTTCCCAGTCACGACGTT
