>Addgene plasmid #104524 | LI F-G Tet | depositor partial sequence | sequence record 198167 | Tetracycline gene
TCAATCGTCACCCTTTCTCGGTCCTTCAACGTTCCTGACAACGAGCCTCCTTTTCGCCAATCCATCGACA
ATCACCGCGAGTCCCTGCTCGAACGCTGCGTCCGGACCGGCTTCGTCGAAGGCGTCTATCGCGGCCCGCA
ACAGCGGCGAGAGCGGAGCCTGTTCAACGGTGCCGCCGCGCTCGCCGGCATCGCTGTCGCCGGCCTGCTC
CTCAAGCACGGCCCCAACAGTGAAGTAGCTGATTGTCATCAGCGCATTGACGGCGTCCCCGGCCGAAAAA
CCCGCCTCGCAGAGGAAGCGAAGCTGCGCGTCGGCCGTTTCCATCTGCGGTGCGCCCGGTCGCGTGCCGG
CATGGATGCGCGCGCCATCGCGGTAGGCGAGCAGCGCCTGCCTGAAGCTGCGGGCATTCCCGATCAGAAA
TGAGCGCCAGTCGTCGTCGGCTCTCGGCACCGAATGCGTATGATTCTCCGCCAGCATGGCTTCGGCCAGT
GCGTCGAGCAGCGCCCGCTTGTTCCTGAAGTGCCAGTAAAGCGCCGGCTGCTGAACCCCCAACCGTTCCG
CCAGTTTGCGTGTCGTCAGACCGTCTACGCCGACCTCGTTCAACAGGTCCAGGGCGGCACGGATCACTGT
ATTCGGCTGCAACTTTGTCATGCTTGACACTTTATCACTGATAAACATAATATGTCCACCAACTTATCAG
TGATAAAGAATCCGCGCGTTCAATCGGACCAGCGGAGGCTGGTCCGGAGGCCAGACGTGAAACCCAACAT
ACCCCTGATCGTAATTCTGAGCACTGTCGCGCTCGACGCTGTCGGCATCGGCCTGATTATGCCGGTGCTG
CCGGGCCTCCTGCGCGATCTGGTTCACTCGAACGACGTCACCGCCCACTATGGCATTCTGCTGGCGCTGT
ATGCGTTGGTGCAATTTGCCTGCGCACCTGTGCTGGGCGCGCTGTCGGATCGTTTCGGGCGGCGGCCAAT
CTTGCTCGTCTCGCTGGCCGGCGCCACTGTCGACTACGCCATCATGGCGACAGCGCCTTTCCTTTGGGTT
CTCTATATCGGGCGGATCGTGGCCGGCATCACCGGGGCGACTGGGGCGGTAGCCGGCGCTTATATTGCCG
ATATCACTGATGGCGATGAGCGCGCGCGGCACTTCGGCTTCATGAGCGCCTGTTTCGGGTTCGGGATGGT
CGCGGGACCTGTGCTCGGTGGGCTGATGGGCGGTTTCTCCCCCCACGCTCCGTTCTTCGCCGCGGCAGCC
TTGAACGGCCTCAATTTCCTGACGGGCTGTTTCCTTTTGCCGGAGTCGCACAAAGGCGAACGCCGGCCGT
TACGCCGGGAGGCTCTCAACCCGCTCGCTTCGTTCCGGTGGGCCCGGGGCATGACCGTCGTCGCCGCCCT
GATGGCGGTCTTCTTCATCATGCAACTTGTCGGACAGGTGCCGGCCGCGCTTTGGGTCATTTTCGGCGAG
GATCGCTTTCACTGGGACGCGACCACGATCGGCATTTCGCTTGCCGCATTTGGCATTCTGCATTCACTCG
CCCAGGCAATGATCACCGGCCCTGTAGCCGCCCGGCTCGGCGAAAGGCGGGCACTCATGCTCGGAATGAT
TGCCGACGGCACAGGCTACATCCTGCTTGCCTTCGCGACACGGGGATGGATGGCGTTCCCGATCATGGTC
CTGCTTGCTTCGGGTGGCATCGGAATGCCGGCGCTGCAAGCAATGTTGTCCAGGCAGGTGGATGAGGAAC
GTCAGGGGCAGCTGCAAGGCTCACTGGCGGCGCTCACCAGCCTGACCTCGATCGTCGGACCCCTCCTCTT
CACGGCGATCTATGCGGCTTCTATAACAACGTGGAACGGGTGGGCATGGATTGCAGGCGCTGCCCTCTAC
TTGCTCTGCCTGCCGGCGCTGCGTCGCGGGCTTTGGAGCGGCGCAGGGCAACGAGCCGATCGCTGA
